Addgene plasmid #247720: hSyn-Cre-hSyn-PostRNA barcode landing pad (dapB)
Purpose: The set of RNA constructs used to produce barcode library in the optimized connectome-seq experiments. Also used for Basescope experiment.
Depositing lab: Boxuan Zhao. Depositing organization: University of Illinois at Urbana-Champaign. Publication: Connectome-seq: High-throughput Mapping of Neuronal Connectivity at Single-Synapse Resolution via Barcode Sequencing. Chen D, Isakova A, Wan ZJ, Wagner MJ, Wu Y, Zhao BS. bioRxiv [Preprint]. 2025 May 26:2025.02.13.638129. doi: 10.1101/2025.02.13.638129. PubMed 41030982.
Backbone
  Vector backbone: pAAV
  Vector type: AAV
Growth in bacteria
  Bacterial resistance: Ampicillin, 100 μg/mL
  Growth temperature: 30°C
  Growth strain: NEB Stable
  Copy number: Low Copy
Gene/Insert
  Gene/Insert name: Cre and PostRNA
  Species: M. musculus (mouse)
Terms and licenses: Academic/Nonprofit Terms; Industry Terms: Not Available to Industry
Depositor comments: Please visit https://doi.org/10.1101/2025.02.13.638129 for bioRxiv preprint.
How to cite: hSyn-Cre-hSyn-PostRNA barcode landing pad (dapB) was a gift from Boxuan Zhao (Addgene plasmid # 247720 ; http://n2t.net/addgene:247720 ; RRID:Addgene_247720)
