[The description below was written by a language model from this plasmid's Addgene catalogue record and pLannotate feature annotations shown in this document.]
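Description:
hSyn-Cre-hSyn-PostRNA barcode landing pad (dapB) is an AAV transfer plasmid of about 5.9 kb on a pAAV backbone, intended for packaging into recombinant AAV and delivery to neurons. It is propagated in bacteria through a ColE1/pUC-type origin with ampicillin resistance (AmpR under its own promoter), and it also carries an f1 phage origin. The catalogue lists it as low copy and maintained in a recombination-deficient stable strain, which is a common precaution for ITR-containing plasmids. The annotation finds one complete AAV2 ITR downstream of the payload, while only short ITR fragments are detected on the upstream side. This may reflect sequencing or annotation difficulty across that repeat rather than a true truncation.

Between the ITRs are two tandem expression units, each driven by the neuron-specific human synapsin I promoter. The first expresses Cre recombinase, followed by a shortened WPRE (annotated as fragments) that enhances transcript stability and expression, and by SV40 polyadenylation signal fragments. The second unit produces the "PostRNA", a non-coding carrier transcript. It contains a short reverse-oriented fragment of Bacillus subtilis dapB, small β-globin poly(A)-like fragments, and two boxB hairpins, and it ends at a bGH poly(A) signal. boxB hairpins are bound by the λN peptide, so the RNA could be tethered by a λN-fused protein, although no such partner is encoded here. The dapB segment plausibly acts as a placeholder at the barcode landing site and as a probe target, though the record does not say so.

According to the record, the plasmid belongs to a set of RNA constructs used to build barcode libraries for optimised connectome-seq experiments, which map neuronal connectivity by barcode sequencing. It was also used in BaseScope in situ hybridisation experiments.
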