Features (pLannotate 1.2.2; 23 found; start..end, strand, type, name):
     12..39      +  repeat_region  AAV2 ITR (fragment): inverted terminal repeat of adeno-associated virus serotype 2 inverted
     68..95      +  repeat_region  AAV2 ITR (fragment): inverted terminal repeat of adeno-associated virus serotype 2 inverted
    181..628     +  promoter       hSyn promoter: human synapsin I promoter; confers neuron-specific expression (Kügler et al., 2003)
    642..1673    +  CDS            Cre: site-specific recombinase Cre is a site-specific recombinase from bacteriophage P1. Recombination occurs at loxP sequences.
   1682..1838    +  misc_feature   WPRE (fragment): woodchuck hepatitis virus posttranscriptional regulatory element
   1844..1928    +  misc_feature   WPRE (fragment): woodchuck hepatitis virus posttranscriptional regulatory element
   1927..1970    -  polyA_signal   SV40 poly(A) signal (fragment): SV40 polyadenylation signal
   1974..2041    -  polyA_signal   SV40 poly(A) signal (fragment): SV40 polyadenylation signal
   2136..2583    +  promoter       hSyn promoter: human synapsin I promoter; confers neuron-specific expression (Kügler et al., 2003)
   2584..2730    -  CDS            dapB (fragment): DAPB_BACSU - Protein inferred from homology: Swiss-Prot protein existence level 3. Catalyzes the conversion of 4-hydroxy-tetrahydrodipicolinate (HTPA) to tetrahydrodipicolinate. From Bacillus subtilis (strain 168).
   2733..2762    +  polyA_signal   β-globin poly(A) (fragment): human β-globin polyadenylation signal
   2763..2785    +  polyA_signal   β-globin poly(A) (fragment): human β-globin polyadenylation signal
   2783..2801    +  protein_bind   boxB: λ N peptide binding site consisting of an RNA hairpin within the N-utliization (nut) site of the λ bacteriophage transcript (Tan and Frankel, 1995) λN peptide
   2807..2825    +  protein_bind   boxB: λ N peptide binding site consisting of an RNA hairpin within the N-utliization (nut) site of the λ bacteriophage transcript (Tan and Frankel, 1995) λN peptide
   2893..3100    +  polyA_signal   bGH poly(A) signal: bovine growth hormone polyadenylation signal
   3129..3269    +  repeat_region  AAV2 ITR: inverted terminal repeat of adeno-associated virus serotype 2 inverted
   3274..3325    -  misc_feature   bom (fragment): basis of mobility region from pBR322
   3344..3799    +  rep_origin     f1 ori (sequence partly withheld): f1 bacteriophage origin of replication; arrow indicates direction of (+) strand synthesis
   3800..3849    -  misc_feature   bom (fragment): basis of mobility region from pBR322
   3951..3986    -  CDS            rop (fragment): Rop protein, which maintains plasmids at low copy number; rop
   4081..4185    +  promoter       AmpR promoter: bla
   4186..5046    +  CDS            AmpR: β-lactamase; bla; confers resistance to ampicillin, carbenicillin, and related antibiotics
   5217..5805    +  rep_origin     ori: high-copy-number ColE1/pMB1/pBR322/pUC origin of replication
>Addgene plasmid #247720 | hSyn-Cre-hSyn-PostRNA barcode landing pad (dapB) | addgene full sequence | sequence record 494696 | Addgene NGS Result
CCTGCAGGCAGCTGCGCGCTCGCTCGCTCACTGAGGCCGCCCGGGCGTCGGGCGACCTTTGGTCGCCCGG
CCTCAGTGAGCGAGCGAGCGCGCAGAGAGGGAGTGGCCAACTCCATCACTAGGGGTTCCTGCGGCCGCAC
GCGTTGTACAGTGTCTAGACTGCAGAGGGCCCTGCGTATGAGTGCAAGTGGGTTTTAGGACCAGGATGAG
GCGGGGTGGGGGTGCCTACCTGACGACCGACCCCGACCCACTGGACAAGCACCCAACCCCCATTCCCCAA
ATTGCGCATCCCCTATCAGAGAGGGGGAGGGGAAACAGGATGCGGCGAGGCGCGTGCGCACTGCCAGCTT
CAGCACCGCGGACAGTGCCTTCGCCCCCGCCTGGCGGCGCGCGCCACCGCCGCCTCAGCACTGAAGGCGC
GCTGACGTCACTCGCCGGTCCCCCGCAAACTCCCCTTCCCGGCCACCTTGGTCGCGTCCGCGCCGCCGCC
GGCCCAGCCGGACCGCACCACGCGAGGCGCGAGATAGGGGGGCACGGGCGCGACCATCTGCGCTGCGGCG
CCGGCGACTCAGCGCTGCCTCAGTCTGCGGTGGGCAGCGGAGGAGTCGTGTCGTGCCTGAGAGCGCAGTC
GAGAAGGATCCATGTCCAATTTACTGACCGTACACCAAAATTTGCCTGCATTACCGGTCGATGCAACGAG
TGATGAGGTTCGCAAGAACCTGATGGACATGTTCAGGGATCGCCAGGCGTTTTCTGAGCATACCTGGAAA
ATGCTTCTGTCCGTTTGCCGGTCGTGGGCGGCATGGTGCAAGTTGAATAACCGGAAATGGTTTCCCGCAG
AACCTGAAGATGTTCGCGATTATCTTCTATATCTTCAGGCGCGCGGTCTGGCAGTAAAAACTATCCAGCA
ACATTTGGGCCAGCTAAACATGCTTCATCGTCGGTCCGGGCTGCCACGACCAAGTGACAGCAATGCTGTT
TCACTGGTTATGCGGCGGATCCGAAAAGAAAACGTTGATGCCGGTGAACGTGCAAAACAGGCTCTAGCGT
TCGAACGCACTGATTTCGACCAGGTTCGTTCACTCATGGAAAATAGCGATCGCTGCCAGGATATACGTAA
TCTGGCATTTCTGGGGATTGCTTATAACACCCTGTTACGTATAGCCGAAATTGCCAGGATCAGGGTTAAA
GATATCTCACGTACTGACGGTGGGAGAATGTTAATCCATATTGGCAGAACGAAAACGCTGGTTAGCACCG
CAGGTGTAGAGAAGGCACTTAGCCTGGGGGTAACTAAACTGGTCGAGCGATGGATTTCCGTCTCTGGTGT
AGCTGATGATCCGAATAACTACCTGTTTTGCCGGGTCAGAAAAAATGGTGTTGCCGCGCCATCTGCCACC
AGCCAGCTATCAACTCGCGCCCTGGAAGGGATTTTTGAAGCAACTCATCGATTGATTTACGGCGCTAAGG
ATGACTCTGGTCAGAGATACCTGGCCTGGTCTGGACACAGTGCCCGTGTCGGAGCCGCGCGAGATATGGC
CCGCGCTGGAGTTTCAATACCGGAGATCATGCAAGCTGGTGGCTGGACCAATGTAAATATTGTCATGAAC
TATATCCGTAACCTGGATAGTGAAACAGGGGCAATGGTGCGCCTGCTGGAAGATGGCGATTAGACTAGTA
TAATCAACCTCTGGATTACAAAATTGTGAAAGATTGACTGGTATTCTTAACTATGTTGCTCCTTTTACGC
TATGTGGATACGCTGCTTTAATGCCTTTGTATCATGCTATTGCTTCCCGTATGGCTTTCATTTTCTCCTC
CTTGTATAAATCCTGGTTAGTTCTTGCCACGGCGGAACTCATCGCCGCCTGCCTTGCCCGCTGCTGGACA
GGGGCTCGGCTGTTGGGCACTGACAATTCCGTGGTGTTTATTTGTGAAATTTGTGATGCTATTGCTTTAT
TTGTAACCATCTAGCTTTATTTGTGAAATTTGTGATGCTATTGCTTTATTTGTAACCATTATAAGCTGCA
ATAAACAAGTTAACAACAACATTGCATTCATTTTATGTTTCAGGTTCAGGGGGAGATGTGGGAGCATGCT
CGCGAGTGTCTAGACTGCAGAGGGCCCTGCGTATGAGTGCAAGTGGGTTTTAGGACCAGGATGAGGCGGG
GTGGGGGTGCCTACCTGACGACCGACCCCGACCCACTGGACAAGCACCCAACCCCCATTCCCCAAATTGC
GCATCCCCTATCAGAGAGGGGGAGGGGAAACAGGATGCGGCGAGGCGCGTGCGCACTGCCAGCTTCAGCA
CCGCGGACAGTGCCTTCGCCCCCGCCTGGCGGCGCGCGCCACCGCCGCCTCAGCACTGAAGGCGCGCTGA
CGTCACTCGCCGGTCCCCCGCAAACTCCCCTTCCCGGCCACCTTGGTCGCGTCCGCGCCGCCGCCGGCCC
AGCCGGACCGCACCACGCGAGGCGCGAGATAGGGGGGCACGGGCGCGACCATCTGCGCTGCGGCGCCGGC
GACTCAGCGCTGCCTCAGTCTGCGGTGGGCAGCGGAGGAGTCGTGTCGTGCCTGAGAGCGCAGATGCATA
TCTGTGTAAATGAAAGCATCTGACTCAACAGGCATCACATCAGATAATTTTTGCTGATCGTATGTATGGT
CTATGGCCCCTACAAGGTCAAAATGTGGTGTTCGTTCTGCCAATTTAACAGCTTCCTGCCCCATTCTTCC
AATTGTTCCCTAAGTCCAACTACTAAACTGGGCTAAGTCCAACTACTAAACTGGGCCCTGAAGAAGGGCC
CATATAGGGCCCTGAAGAAGGGCCCTATCGAGGATATTATCTCGAGGCTCACCTATTAGCGGCTAAGGCT
AGAGCTCGCTGATCAGCCTCGACTGTGCCTTCTAGTTGCCAGCCATCTGTTGTTTGCCCCTCCCCCGTGC
CTTCCTTGACCCTGGAAGGTGCCACTCCCACTGTCCTTTCCTAATAAAATGAGGAAATTGCATCGCATTG
TCTGAGTAGGTGTCATTCTATTCTGGGGGGTGGGGTGGGGCAGGACAGCAAGGGGGAGGATTGGGAAGAC
AATAGCAGGCATGCTGGGGAGGTAACCACGTGCGGACCGAGCGGCCGCAGGAACCCCTAGTGATGGAGTT
GGCCACTCCCTCTCTGCGCGCTCGCTCGCTCACTGAGGCCGGGCGACCAAAGGTCGCCCGACGCCCGGGC
TTTGCCCGGGCGGCCTCAGTGAGCGAGCGAGCGCGCAGCTGCCTGCAGGGGCGCCTGATGCGGTATTTTC
TCCTTACGCATCTGTGCGGTATTTCACACCGCATA
[95 nt withheld, positions 3326-3420]
T
[46 nt withheld, positions 3422-3467]
C
[141 nt withheld, positions 3469-3609]
CCTTTGACGTTGGAGTCCACGTTCTTT
[37 nt withheld, positions 3637-3673]
ACTCTATCTCGGGCTATTCTTTTGATTTATAAGGGATTTTGCCGATTTCGGTCTATTGGTTAAAAAATGA
GCTGATTTAACAAAAATTTAACGCGAATTTTAACAAAATATTAACGTTTACAATTTTATGGTGCACTCTC
AGTACAATCTGCTCTGATGCCGCATAGTTAAGCCAGCCCCGACACCCGCCAACACCCGCTGACGCGCCCT
GACGGGCTTGTCTGCTCCCGGCATCCGCTTACAGACAAGCTGTGACCGTCTCCGGGAGCTGCATGTGTCA
GAGGTTTTCACCGTCATCACCGAAACGCGCGAGACGAAAGGGCCTCGTGATACGCCTATTTTTATAGGTT
AATGTCATGATAATAATGGTTTCTTAGACGTCAGGTGGCACTTTTCGGGGAAATGTGCGCGGAACCCCTA
TTTGTTTATTTTTCTAAATACATTCAAATATGTATCCGCTCATGAGACAATAACCCTGATAAATGCTTCA
ATAATATTGAAAAAGGAAGAGTATGAGTATTCAACATTTCCGTGTCGCCCTTATTCCCTTTTTTGCGGCA
TTTTGCCTTCCTGTTTTTGCTCACCCAGAAACGCTGGTGAAAGTAAAAGATGCTGAAGATCAGTTGGGTG
CACGAGTGGGTTACATCGAACTGGATCTCAACAGCGGTAAGATCCTTGAGAGTTTTCGCCCCGAAGAACG
TTTTCCAATGATGAGCACTTTTAAAGTTCTGCTATGTGGCGCGGTATTATCCCGTATTGACGCCGGGCAA
GAGCAACTCGGTCGCCGCATACACTATTCTCAGAATGACTTGGTTGAGTACTCACCAGTCACAGAAAAGC
ATCTTACGGATGGCATGACAGTAAGAGAATTATGCAGTGCTGCCATAACCATGAGTGATAACACTGCGGC
CAACTTACTTCTGACAACGATCGGAGGACCGAAGGAGCTAACCGCTTTTTTGCACAACATGGGGGATCAT
GTAACTCGCCTTGATCGTTGGGAACCGGAGCTGAATGAAGCCATACCAAACGACGAGCGTGACACCACGA
TGCCTGTAGCAATGGCAACAACGTTGCGCAAACTATTAACTGGCGAACTACTTACTCTAGCTTCCCGGCA
ACAATTAATAGACTGGATGGAGGCGGATAAAGTTGCAGGACCACTTCTGCGCTCGGCCCTTCCGGCTGGC
TGGTTTATTGCTGATAAATCTGGAGCCGGTGAGCGTGGAAGCCGCGGTATCATTGCAGCACTGGGGCCAG
ATGGTAAGCCCTCCCGTATCGTAGTTATCTACACGACGGGGAGTCAGGCAACTATGGATGAACGAAATAG
ACAGATCGCTGAGATAGGTGCCTCACTGATTAAGCATTGGTAACTGTCAGACCAAGTTTACTCATATATA
CTTTAGATTGATTTAAAACTTCATTTTTAATTTAAAAGGATCTAGGTGAAGATCCTTTTTGATAATCTCA
TGACCAAAATCCCTTAACGTGAGTTTTCGTTCCACTGAGCGTCAGACCCCGTAGAAAAGATCAAAGGATC
TTCTTGAGATCCTTTTTTTCTGCGCGTAATCTGCTGCTTGCAAACAAAAAAACCACCGCTACCAGCGGTG
GTTTGTTTGCCGGATCAAGAGCTACCAACTCTTTTTCCGAAGGTAACTGGCTTCAGCAGAGCGCAGATAC
CAAATACTGTTCTTCTAGTGTAGCCGTAGTTAGGCCACCACTTCAAGAACTCTGTAGCACCGCCTACATA
CCTCGCTCTGCTAATCCTGTTACCAGTGGCTGCTGCCAGTGGCGATAAGTCGTGTCTTACCGGGTTGGAC
TCAAGACGATAGTTACCGGATAAGGCGCAGCGGTCGGGCTGAACGGGGGGTTCGTGCACACAGCCCAGCT
TGGAGCGAACGACCTACACCGAACTGAGATACCTACAGCGTGAGCTATGAGAAAGCGCCACGCTTCCCGA
AGGGAGAAAGGCGGACAGGTATCCGGTAAGCGGCAGGGTCGGAACAGGAGAGCGCACGAGGGAGCTTCCA
GGGGGAAACGCCTGGTATCTTTATAGTCCTGTCGGGTTTCGCCACCTCTGACTTGAGCGTCGATTTTTGT
GATGCTCGTCAGGGGGGCGGAGCCTATGGAAAAACGCCAGCAACGCGGCCTTTTTACGGTTCCTGGCCTT
TTGCTGGCCTTTTGCTCACATGT
